>Addgene plasmid #199675 | pRK5-LYCHOS (GPR155) P44A-HA | addgene full sequence | sequence record 392098 | Addgene NGS Result
CGACATTGATTATTGACTAGTTATTAATAGTAATCAATTACGGGGTCATTAGTTCATAGCCCATATATGG
AGTTCCGCGTTACATAACTTACGGTAAATGGCCCGCCTGGCTGACCGCCCAACGACCCCCGCCCATTGAC
GTCAATAATGACGTATGTTCCCATAGTAACGCCAATAGGGACTTTCCATTGACGTCAATGGGTGGAGTAT
TTACGGTAAACTGCCCACTTGGCAGTACATCAAGTGTATCATATGCCAAGTACGCCCCCTATTGACGTCA
ATGACGGTAAATGGCCCGCCTGGCATTATGCCCAGTACATGACCTTATGGGACTTTCCTACTTGGCAGTA
CATCTACGTATTAGTCATCGCTATTACCATGGTGATGCGGTTTTGGCAGTACATCAATGGGCGTGGATAG
CGGTTTGACTCACGGGGATTTCCAAGTCTCCACCCCATTGACGTCAATGGGAGTTTGTTTTGGCACCAAA
ATCAACGGGACTTTCCAAAATGTCGTAACAACTCCGCCCCATTGACGCAAATGGGCGGTAGGCGTGTACG
GTGGGAGGTCTATATAAGCAGAGCTCGTTTAGTGAACCGTCAGATCGCCTGGAGACGCCATCCACGCTGT
TTTGACCTCCATAGAAGACACCGGGACCGATCCAGCCTCCGCGGCCGGGAACGGTGCATTGGAACGCGGA
TTCCCCGTGCCAAGAGTGACGTAAGTACCGCCTATAGAGTCTATAGGCCCACCCCCTTGGCTTCGTTAGA
ACGCGGCTACAATTAATACATAACCTTATGTATCATACACATACGATTTAGGTGACACTATAGAATAACA
TCCACTTTGCCTTTCTCTCCACAGGTGTCCACTCCCAGGTCCAACTGCACCTCGGTTCTATCGATGCCAC
CATGAATTCTAATTTACCTGCAGAGAACTTAACCATTGCAGTCAATATGACCAAGACTTTGCCTACAGCA
GTAACGCATGGATTTAATTCCACTAATGACCCACCTTCAATGTCAATTACAAGGCTTTTTGCAGCCTTAC
TGGAATGCTTTGGCATTGTCCTTTGTGGCTACATAGCAGGAAGGGCCAATGTCATAACATCAACCCAGGC
CAAAGGACTAGGAAATTTTGTCTCCAGATTTGCACTTCCAGCTTTATTATTCAAAAACATGGTTGTACTT
AATTTTTCCAATGTGGACTGGTCCTTCCTATATAGTATCTTAATTGCCAAAGCTTCTGTATTTTTCATTG
TATGTGTATTAACCTTATTGGTTGCCAGTCCTGATAGTCGATTTAGCAAAGCTGGACTATTCCCTATTTT
TGCTACACAAAGTAATGACTTTGCATTGGGATACCCTATAGTTGAAGCTTTATATCAAACTACATACCCA
GAATATCTCCAGTACATTTATTTGGTGGCACCAATATCTCTTATGATGTTAAACCCTATAGGGTTTATTT
TCTGTGAAATCCAAAAGTGGAAAGACACTCAAAATGCTTCTCAAAATAAAATAAAAATTGTGGGACTCGG
ACTCCTGCGTGTATTACAGAACCCAATAGTATTTATGGTCTTCATTGGCATCGCCTTCAATTTTATTCTT
GATCGAAAGGTACCTGTATATGTCGAAAATTTTCTTGATGGACTTGGAAATTCTTTTTCTGGATCAGCCC
TATTTTATCTTGGTCTCACGATGGTGGGAAAAATAAAGAGACTGAAGAAGTCGGCATTTGTAGTACTAAT
TCTTCTCATCACAGCTAAACTTCTGGTGCTGCCACTTCTGTGCAGAGAAATGGTGGAACTCTTGGACAAG
GGCGACAGTGTGGTGAACCATACAAGTTTATCAAATTATGCATTTCTGTATGGTGTATTTCCTGTAGCAC
CAGGAGTGGCTATCTTTGCAACACAATTCAACATGGAAGTAGAAATTATAACCTCAGGGATGGTGATAAG
CACATTTGTGTCTGCTCCCATCATGTACGTTTCTGCCTGGTTACTGACCTTTCCCACTATGGACCCTAAG
CCATTGGCATATGCCATCCAGAATGTTAGTTTTGATATAAGTATTGTCAGCCTGATCTCCTTGATCTGGT
CTCTGGCTATTCTTCTTTTGAGTAAGAAATATAAACAGCTTCCTCATATGCTTACAACTAATTTACTCAT
TGCTCAGTCTATTGTCTGTGCTGGAATGATGATATGGAATTTTGTTAAAGAAAAAAATTTTGTTGGACAA
ATTTTGGTGTTTGTTCTATTGTACAGCTCCCTCTATAGCACCTACCTGTGGACAGGCCTTCTAGCAATTT
CTTTGTTTCTTTTGAAAAAGCGAGAGAGGGTACAAATTCCTGTTGGAATAATCATAATATCTGGCTGGGG
AATTCCTGCTCTCCTTGTTGGTGTTCTTTTGATAACTGGAAAACACAATGGAGATAGCATTGACTCAGCC
TTCTTTTATGGAAAAGAACAGATGATCACCACAGCAGTCACCCTGTTCTGCAGCATCCTGATAGCTGGCA
TATCCCTCATGTGCATGAACCAGACTGCCCAAGCAGGAAGCTATGAAGGTTTCGATCAGTCTCAGAGCCA
CAAAGTGGTGGAGCCTGGAAATACTGCTTTTGAGGAGAGTCCAGCACCAGTAAATGAACCAGAACTTTTT
ACAAGCTCTATTCCAGAAACAAGTTGCTGCTCCTGCTCCATGGGAAATGGTGAATTACACTGCCCATCAA
TAGAGCCAATAGCAAACACAAGCACCAGTGAGCCTGTGATTCCTTCGTTTGAGAAAAACAATCATTGTGT
GAGTCGCTGTAACTCCCAGAGCTGCATATTAGCCCAGGAAGAAGAACAGTATCTACAGAGTGGAGACCAG
CAACTGACCCGACATGTGTTGCTGTGTTTACTTCTCATCATTGGCCTGTTCGCTAATCTTTCCAGTTGTT
TATGGTGGCTATTCAACCAAGAGCCTGGAAGACTTTATGTTGAGTTACAGTTTTTCTGTGCCGTGTTTAA
CTTTGGTCAGGGATTTATTTCCTTTGGAATCTTTGGATTAGATAAACATTTAATCATCCTGCCTTTCAAA
AGAAGACTTGAATTCCTATGGAACAATAAAGACACAGCAGAAAACAGGGATTCTCCTGTTTCAGAGGAAA
TAAAAATGACCTGTCAACAATTTATCCATTATCACCGTGACCTCTGTATCCGAAACATTGTCAAAGAAAG
AAGGTGTGGTGCAAAGACTTCTGCTGGAACTTTCTGTGGCTGTGACCTGGTGAGCTGGCTAATTGAAGTC
GGCCTTGCCTCCGACCGTGGTGAAGCTGTGATATACGGAGACAGGCTGGTACAAGGGGGAGTCATCCAAC
ATATTACCAATGAGTATGAATTCCGGGATGAGTACTTGTTTTACAGATTTCTTCAAAAGAGTCCTGAACA
GAGTCCTCCTGCTATTAATGCAAACACTCTCCAACAGGAAAGATATAAAGAAATTGAGCATTCATCCCCA
CCCTCACATTCCCCTAAGACCAGATCTAATGGTGGTGGTGGTGGGATGGGCTACCCCTATGATGTGCCTG
ACTACGCATAAGGATCCCCAGCTTGGCCGCCATGGCCCAACTTGTTTATTGCAGCTTATAATGGTTACAA
ATAAAGCAATAGCATCACAAATTTCACAAATAAAGCATTTTTTTCACTGCATTCTAGTTGTGGTTTGTCC
AAACTCATCAATGTATCTTATCATGTCTGGATCGGGAATTAATTCGGCGCAGCACCATGGCCTGAAATAA
CCTCTGAAAGAGGAACTTGGTTAGGTACCTTCTGAGGCGGAAAGAACCAGCTGTGGAATGTGTGTCAGTT
AGGGTGTGGAAAGTCCCCAGGCTCCCCAGCAGGCAGAAGTATGCAAAGCATGCATCTCAATTAGTCAGCA
ACCAGGTGTGGAAAGTCCCCAGGCTCCCCAGCAGGCAGAAGTATGCAAAGCATGCATCTCAATTAGTCAG
CAACCATAGTCCCGCCCCTAACTCCGCCCATCCCGCCCCTAACTCCGCCCAGTTCCGCCCATTCTCCGCC
CCATGGCTGACTAATTTTTTTTATTTATGCAGAGGCCGAGGCCGCCTCGGCCTCTGAGCTATTCCAGAAG
TAGTGAGGAGGCTTTTTTGGAGGCCTAGGCTTTTGCAAAAAGCTGTTAACAGCTTGGCACTGGCCGTCGT
TTTACAACGTCGTGACTGGGAAAACCCTGGCGTTACCCAACTTAATCGCCTTGCAGCACATCCCCCTTTC
GCCAGCTGGCGTAATAGCGAAGAGGCCCGCACCGATCGCCCTTCCCAACAGTTGCGCAGCCTGAATGGCG
AATGGCGCCTGATGCGGTATTTTCTCCTTACGCATCTGTGCGGTATTTCACACCGCATA
[142 nt withheld, positions 4400-4541]
C
[141 nt withheld, positions 4543-4683]
CCTTTGACGTTGGAGTCCACGTTCTTT
[37 nt withheld, positions 4711-4747]
ACCCTATCTCGGGCTATTCTTTTGATTTATAAGGGATTTTGCCGATTTCGGCCTATTGGTTAAAAAATGA
GCTGATTTAACAAAAATTTAACGCGAATTTTAACAAAATATTAACGTTTACAATTTTATGGTGCACTCTC
AGTACAATCTGCTCTGATGCCGCATAGTTAAGCCAGCCCCGACACCCGCCAACACCCGCTGACGCGCCCT
GACGGGCTTGTCTGCTCCCGGCATCCGCTTACAGACAAGCTGTGACCGTCTCCGGGAGCTGCATGTGTCA
GAGGTTTTCACCGTCATCACCGAAACGCGCGAGACGAAAGGGCCTCGTGATACGCCTATTTTTATAGGTT
AATGTCATGATAATAATGGTTTCTTAGACGTCAGGTGGCACTTTTCGGGGAAATGTGCGCGGAACCCCTA
TTTGTTTATTTTTCTAAATACATTCAAATATGTATCCGCTCATGAGACAATAACCCTGATAAATGCTTCA
ATAATATTGAAAAAGGAAGAGTATGAGTATTCAACATTTCCGTGTCGCCCTTATTCCCTTTTTTGCGGCA
TTTTGCCTTCCTGTTTTTGCTCACCCAGAAACGCTGGTGAAAGTAAAAGATGCTGAAGATCAGTTGGGTG
CACGAGTGGGTTACATCGAACTGGATCTCAACAGCGGTAAGATCCTTGAGAGTTTTCGCCCCGAAGAACG
TTTTCCAATGATGAGCACTTTTAAAGTTCTGCTATGTGGCGCGGTATTATCCCGTATTGACGCCGGGCAA
GAGCAACTCGGTCGCCGCATACACTATTCTCAGAATGACTTGGTTGAGTACTCACCAGTCACAGAAAAGC
ATCTTACGGATGGCATGACAGTAAGAGAATTATGCAGTGCTGCCATAACCATGAGTGATAACACTGCGGC
CAACTTACTTCTGACAACGATCGGAGGACCGAAGGAGCTAACCGCTTTTTTGCACAACATGGGGGATCAT
GTAACTCGCCTTGATCGTTGGGAACCGGAGCTGAATGAAGCCATACCAAACGACGAGCGTGACACCACGA
TGCCTGTAGCAATGGCAACAACGTTGCGCAAACTATTAACTGGCGAACTACTTACTCTAGCTTCCCGGCA
ACAATTAATAGACTGGATGGAGGCGGATAAAGTTGCAGGACCACTTCTGCGCTCGGCCCTTCCGGCTGGC
TGGTTTATTGCTGATAAATCTGGAGCCGGTGAGCGTGGGTCTCGCGGTATCATTGCAGCACTGGGGCCAG
ATGGTAAGCCCTCCCGTATCGTAGTTATCTACACGACGGGGAGTCAGGCAACTATGGATGAACGAAATAG
ACAGATCGCTGAGATAGGTGCCTCACTGATTAAGCATTGGTAACTGTCAGACCAAGTTTACTCATATATA
CTTTAGATTGATTTAAAACTTCATTTTTAATTTAAAAGGATCTAGGTGAAGATCCTTTTTGATAATCTCA
TGACCAAAATCCCTTAACGTGAGTTTTCGTTCCACTGAGCGTCAGACCCCGTAGAAAAGATCAAAGGATC
TTCTTGAGATCCTTTTTTTCTGCGCGTAATCTGCTGCTTGCAAACAAAAAAACCACCGCTACCAGCGGTG
GTTTGTTTGCCGGATCAAGAGCTACCAACTCTTTTTCCGAAGGTAACTGGCTTCAGCAGAGCGCAGATAC
CAAATACTGTTCTTCTAGTGTAGCCGTAGTTAGGCCACCACTTCAAGAACTCTGTAGCACCGCCTACATA
CCTCGCTCTGCTAATCCTGTTACCAGTGGCTGCTGCCAGTGGCGATAAGTCGTGTCTTACCGGGTTGGAC
TCAAGACGATAGTTACCGGATAAGGCGCAGCGGTCGGGCTGAACGGGGGGTTCGTGCACACAGCCCAGCT
TGGAGCGAACGACCTACACCGAACTGAGATACCTACAGCGTGAGCTATGAGAAAGCGCCACGCTTCCCGA
AGGGAGAAAGGCGGACAGGTATCCGGTAAGCGGCAGGGTCGGAACAGGAGAGCGCACGAGGGAGCTTCCA
GGGGGAAACGCCTGGTATCTTTATAGTCCTGTCGGGTTTCGCCACCTCTGACTTGAGCGTCGATTTTTGT
GATGCTCGTCAGGGGGGCGGAGCCTATGGAAAAACGCCAGCAACGCGGCCTTTTTACGGTTCCTGGCCTT
TTGCTGGCCTTTTGCTCACATGTTCTTTCCTGCGTTATCCCCTGATTCTGTGGATAACCGTATTACCGCC
TTTGAGTGAGCTGATACCGCTCGCCGCAGCCGAACGACCGAGCGCAGCGAGTCAGTGAGCGAGGAAGCGG
AAGAGCGCCCAATACGCAAACCGCCTCTCCCCGCGCGTTGGCCGATTCATTAATGCAGCTGGCACGACAG
GTTTCCCGACTGGAAAGCGGGCAGTGAGCGCAACGCAATTAATGTGAGTTAGCTCACTCATTAGGCACCC
CAGGCTTTACACTTTATGCTTCCGGCTCGTATGTTGTGTGGAATTGTGAGCGGATAACAATTTCACACAG
GAAACAGCTATGACATGATTACGAATTAATTCGAGCTCGCC
Features (pLannotate 1.2.2; 20 found; start..end, strand, type, name):
      2..381     +  enhancer       CMV enhancer: human cytomegalovirus immediate early enhancer
    382..585     +  promoter       CMV promoter: human cytomegalovirus (CMV) immediate early promoter
    721..764     +  intron         CMV intron (fragment): modified intron A from human cytomegalovirus
    816..834     +  promoter       SP6 promoter: promoter for bacteriophage SP6 RNA polymerase
    838..875     +  CDS            IgH signal sequence (fragment): signal sequence from the mouse immunoglobulin heavy chain variable region
    912..3521    +  CDS            GPR155: GP155_HUMAN - Also known as PGR22. Experimental evidence at transcript level: Swiss-Prot protein existence level 2. From Homo sapiens (Human).
   3609..3743    +  polyA_signal   SV40 poly(A) signal: SV40 polyadenylation signal
   3812..4169    +  promoter       SV40 promoter: SV40 enhancer and early promoter
   4188..4342    +  CDS            lacZα (fragment): LacZα fragment of β-galactosidase; lacZ fragment
   4348..4399    -  misc_feature   bom (fragment): basis of mobility region from pBR322
   4418..4798    +  rep_origin     M13 ori (sequence partly withheld): M13 bacteriophage origin of replication; arrow indicates direction of (+) strand synthesis
   4874..4923    -  misc_feature   bom (fragment): basis of mobility region from pBR322
   5025..5060    -  CDS            rop (fragment): Rop protein, which maintains plasmids at low copy number; rop
   5155..5259    +  promoter       AmpR promoter: bla
   5260..6120    +  CDS            AmpR: β-lactamase; bla; confers resistance to ampicillin, carbenicillin, and related antibiotics
   6291..6879    +  rep_origin     ori: high-copy-number ColE1/pMB1/pBR322/pUC origin of replication
   7062..7154    +  CDS            lacI (fragment): lac repressor; lacI; The lac repressor binds to the lac operator to inhibit transcription in E. coli. This inhibition can be relieved by adding lactose or isopropyl-β-D-thiogalactopyranoside (IPTG).
   7167..7188    +  protein_bind   CAP binding site: CAP binding activates transcription in the presence of cAMP. E. coli catabolite activator protein
   7203..7233    +  promoter       lac promoter: promoter for the E. coli lac operon
   7241..7257    +  protein_bind   lac operator: The lac repressor binds to the lac operator to inhibit transcription in E. coli. This inhibition can be relieved by adding lactose or isopropyl-β-D-thiogalactopyranoside (IPTG). lac repressor encoded by lacI
