[The description below was written by a language model from this plasmid's Addgene catalogue record and pLannotate feature annotations shown in this document.]
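Description:
pRK5-LYCHOS (GPR155) P44A-HA is a mammalian expression plasmid of about 7.3 kb, built on the pRK5 backbone for transient expression of a point mutant of human GPR155, also called LYCHOS. It is propagated in E. coli as a high-copy plasmid through a ColE1/pUC-type origin and is selected with ampicillin via the β-lactamase gene under its own promoter. The backbone also carries an M13 phage origin for single-stranded DNA production. It contains assorted cloning-vector remnants as well (lac promoter/operator and fragments of lacZα, lacI, rop and bom) that play no role in expression of the insert.

The expression cassette begins with the human cytomegalovirus immediate early enhancer and promoter, followed by a fragment of CMV intron A and an SP6 phage promoter, which is the kind of site used for in vitro transcription or as a sequencing primer site. The GPR155 coding sequence was inserted between ClaI and BamHI sites, both retained, and carries a proline-to-alanine substitution at residue 44. The catalogue lists a C-terminal HA epitope tag for antibody-based detection or immunoprecipitation, although the automated annotation does not mark the tag as a separate feature. A short match to a mouse IgH signal sequence is annotated just upstream of the coding region, and the record does not indicate whether it has any function. Transcripts terminate at an SV40 polyadenylation signal. An SV40 enhancer/early promoter region lies downstream, with no mammalian selection marker annotated, which fits the stated transient use.

The associated publication describes LYCHOS as a lysosomal GPCR-like protein that signals cholesterol sufficiency to mTORC1. The record does not state the specific functional consequence of the P44A mutation.
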