Addgene plasmid #199675: pRK5-LYCHOS (GPR155) P44A-HA
Purpose: Transient expression of LYCHOS (GPR155) P44A mutant
Depositing lab: Roberto Zoncu. Depositing organization: University of California, Berkeley. Publication: Lysosomal GPCR-like protein LYCHOS signals cholesterol sufficiency to mTORC1. Shin HR, Citron YR, Wang L, Tribouillard L, Goul CS, Stipp R, Sugasawa Y, Jain A, Samson N, Lim CY, Davis OB, Castaneda-Carpio D, Qian M, Nomura DK, Perera RM, Park E, Covey DF, Laplante M, Evers AS, Zoncu R. Science. 2022 Sep 16;377(6612):1290-1298. doi: 10.1126/science.abg6621. Epub 2022 Aug 25. PubMed 36007018.
Backbone
  Vector backbone: pRK5
  Vector type: Mammalian Expression
Growth in bacteria
  Bacterial resistance: Ampicillin, 100 μg/mL
  Growth temperature: 37°C
  Growth strain: DH5alpha
  Copy number: High Copy
Gene/Insert
  Gene/Insert name: GPR155 (alt name: LYCHOS)
  Species: H. sapiens (human)
  Mutation: P44 mutated to A
  Entrez Gene: GPR155 (a.k.a. DEP.7, DEPDC3, PGR22)
  Promoter: CMV
  Tag / fusion protein: HA (C terminal on insert)
  Cloning method: Restriction Enzyme; 5′ cloning site ClaI (not destroyed); 3′ cloning site BamHI (not destroyed)
  Sequencing primers: 5′ GATTTAGGTGACACTATAG
Terms and licenses: Academic/Nonprofit Terms; Industry Terms: Not Available to Industry
How to cite: pRK5-LYCHOS (GPR155) P44A-HA was a gift from Roberto Zoncu (Addgene plasmid # 199675 ; http://n2t.net/addgene:199675 ; RRID:Addgene_199675)
